Addgene plasmid #196978: Cas9 TLS2
Purpose: Expresses Cas9 fused with TLS2 mobility signal that confers graft mobility. Induced by estradiol.
Depositing lab: Friedrich Kragler. Depositing organization: Max Planck Institute of Molecular Plant Physiology. Publication: Heritable transgene-free genome editing in plants by grafting of wild-type shoots to transgenic donor rootstocks. Yang L, Machin F, Wang S, Saplaoura E, Kragler F. Nat Biotechnol. 2023 Jan 2. doi: 10.1038/s41587-022-01585-8. PubMed 36593415.
Backbone
  Vector backbone: pMDC7
  Total vector size (bp): 16797
  Vector type: Plant Expression
  Selectable markers: Hygromycin
Growth in bacteria
  Bacterial resistance: Spectinomycin, 50 μg/mL
  Growth temperature: 37°C
  Growth strain: DH5alpha
  Copy number: High Copy
Gene/Insert
  Gene/Insert name: Cas9 with TLS2 tag
  Species: Streptococcus pyogenes
  Insert size (bp): 4323
  Promoter: pG10-90
  Cloning method: Restriction Enzyme; 5′ cloning site XhoI (destroyed during cloning); 3′ cloning site XhoI (destroyed during cloning)
  Sequencing primers: 5′ GATCTTCGCAAGACCCTTCCTC; 3′ GAAACTGATGCATTGAACTTGACGAA
Terms and licenses: Academic/Nonprofit Terms; Industry Terms: Not Available to Industry
Depositor comments: Please refer to the GO CRISP Cloning Protocol linked above for additional information.
How to cite: Cas9 TLS2 was a gift from Friedrich Kragler (Addgene plasmid # 196978 ; http://n2t.net/addgene:196978 ; RRID:Addgene_196978)
