[The description below was written by a language model from this plasmid's Addgene catalogue record and pLannotate feature annotations shown in this document.]
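Description:
Cas9 TLS2 is a plant expression binary vector of about 16.8 kb built on the pMDC7 backbone, which carries the XVE estradiol-inducible system. It is designed for Agrobacterium-mediated T-DNA transfer. A high-copy ColE1/pUC-type origin supports propagation in E. coli, while the pVS1 oriV, RepA and StaA functions provide replication and stability in Agrobacterium. An aadA gene confers spectinomycin resistance for bacterial selection. Between the nopaline-type right and left T-DNA borders sits a hygromycin phosphotransferase gene, flanked by a NOS promoter and NOS terminator, for selecting transformed plants.

The T-DNA holds a two-component induction circuit. The G10-90 promoter listed in the record most likely drives the chimeric activator rather than Cas9 directly. This activator combines the LexA DNA-binding domain, the VP16 activation domain and an estrogen receptor ligand-binding region, and it ends in an rbcS-E9 terminator. On estradiol binding, the activator acts on a target promoter containing a minimal CaMV 35S core. The short GAL1/GAL10 matches annotated just upstream probably mark the operator region, although the feature table does not label LexA operators as such. This promoter drives Streptococcus pyogenes Cas9, which is preceded by a partial FLAG-tag match and followed by a pea E9 terminator. The TLS2 mobility signal named in the record is not annotated separately. The gap between the end of the Cas9 coding sequence and the terminator is a plausible location for it. Residual attB1/attB2 sites flanking a short intron-like fragment lie downstream.

According to the record, the TLS2 signal makes the Cas9 product graft-mobile. Transgenic rootstocks can therefore supply the editing machinery to grafted wild-type shoots, yielding heritable, transgene-free edits.
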