Features (pLannotate 1.2.2; 35 found; start..end, strand, type, name):
    869..1121    +  terminator     NOS terminator: nopaline synthase terminator and poly(A) signal
   1174..1202    -  promoter       GAL1 promoter (fragment): S. cerevisiae GAL1; inducible promoter, regulated by Gal4
   1366..1425    -  promoter       GAL10 promoter (fragment): S. cerevisiae GAL10; inducible promoter, regulated by Gal4
   1444..1490    +  promoter       minimal CaMV 35S promoter: minimal 35S promoter from cauliflower mosaic virus
   1566..1585    +  CDS            2xFLAG (fragment): two tandem FLAG® epitope tags
   1641..5741    +  CDS            cas9: CAS9_STRP1 - Also known as csn1 From Streptococcus pyogenes serotype M1.
   5847..6479    +  terminator     E9 terminator: terminator and polyadenylation signal from the pea rbcS-E9 gene
   6502..6526    +  protein_bind   attB1: mutant version of attB; recombination site for the Gateway® BP reaction BP Clonase™
   6572..6646    +  intron         PDK intron (fragment): pdk; modified pyruvate orthophosphate dikinase intron from Flaveria trinervia 3.0
   6683..6707    -  protein_bind   attB2: mutant version of attB; recombination site for the Gateway® BP reaction BP Clonase™
   6746..6826    +  CDS            RBCS.3A (fragment): RBS3_PEA - Experimental evidence at protein level: Swiss-Prot protein existence level 1. RuBisCO catalyzes two reactions: the carboxylation of D- ribulose 1,5-bisphosphate, the primary event in carbon dioxide fixation, as well as the oxidative fragmentation of the pentose substrate. Both reactions occur simultaneously and in competition at the same active site. Although the small subunit is not catalytic it is essential for maximal activity (Probable). Binds to abscisic acid (ABA); only half of the possible binding sites are occupied in the crystal; and there are indications this is a low affi
   7233..7388    +  CDS            lacZα (fragment): LacZα fragment of β-galactosidase; lacZ fragment
   7387..7406    -  misc_feature   MCS (fragment): pUC18/19 multiple cloning site
   7475..7499    -  misc_feature   LB T-DNA repeat: left border repeat from nopaline C58 T-DNA
   7758..7781    +  promoter       Pc promoter (fragment): intI1 (promoter lies within the coding sequence); class 1 integron promoter
   7957..8013    +  CDS            GmR (fragment): gentamycin acetyltransferase; aacC1; confers resistance to gentamycin
   8024..8811    +  CDS            SmR (fragment): aminoglycoside adenylyltransferase (Murphy, 1985); aadA; confers resistance to spectinomycin and streptomycin
   9057..9645    +  rep_origin     ori: high-copy-number ColE1/pMB1/pBR322/pUC origin of replication
   9831..9971    -  misc_feature   bom: basis of mobility region from pBR322
  10073..10112   -  CDS            rop (fragment): Rop protein, which maintains plasmids at low copy number; rop
  10315..10509   -  rep_origin     pVS1 oriV: origin of replication for the Pseudomonas plasmid pVS1 (Heeb et al., 2000)
  10575..11648   -  CDS            pVS1 RepA: replication protein from the Pseudomonas plasmid pVS1 (Heeb et al., 2000)
  12077..12706   -  CDS            pVS1 StaA: stability protein from the Pseudomonas plasmid pVS1 (Heeb et al., 2000)
  13266..13667   -  CDS            Y4CG_SINFN (fragment): Protein inferred from homology: Swiss-Prot protein existence level 3. From Sinorhizobium fredii (strain NBRC 101917 / NGR234).
  14037..14061   -  misc_feature   RB T-DNA repeat: right border repeat from nopaline C58 T-DNA
  14118..14136   -  misc_feature   MCS (fragment): pUC18/19 multiple cloning site
  14208..14253   +  promoter       35SPPDK promoter (fragment): hybrid promoter consisting of the cauliflower mosaic virus 35S enhancer fused to the maize C4PPDK basal promoter (Yoo et al., 2007)
  14252..14298   +  promoter       minimal CaMV 35S promoter: minimal 35S promoter from cauliflower mosaic virus
  14327..14578   +  CDS            LexA BD: DNA-binding domain of E. coli LexA; lexA (truncated); binds the 16-bp palindromic sequence 5'-CTGTATATATATACAG-3'
  14594..14827   +  CDS            VP16 AD: transcriptional activation domain of herpes simplex virus protein VP16 (Triezenberg et al., 1988; Cousens et al., 1989); UL48
  14837..15772   +  CDS            ERT2: mutated ligand-binding domain of the human estrogen receptor (Feil et al., 1997)
  15792..15881   +  CDS            NR3C1 (fragment): GCR_RABIT - Also known as GRL. Experimental evidence at protein level: Swiss-Prot protein existence level 1. Receptor for glucocorticoids (GC). Has a dual mode of action: as a transcription factor that binds to glucocorticoid response elements (GRE), both for nuclear and mitochondrial DNA, and as a modulator of other transcription factors. Affects inflammatory responses, cellular proliferation and differentiation in target tissues. Involved in chromatin remodeling. Plays a role in rapid mRNA degradation by binding to the 5' UTR of target mRNAs and interacting with PNRC2 in a ligand-dependent m
  15911..16207   +  terminator     E9 terminator (fragment): terminator and polyadenylation signal from the pea rbcS-E9 gene
  16368..16551   +  promoter       NOS promoter: nopaline synthase promoter NOS promoter
  16603..816     +  CDS            HygR (across the origin): aminoglycoside phosphotransferase from E. coli; aph(4)-Ia; confers resistance to hygromycin
>Addgene plasmid #196978 | Cas9 TLS2 | addgene full sequence | sequence record 390447 | Addgene NGS Result
CACTTTGCATCGGCCGCGCTCCCGATTCCGGAAGTGCTTGACATTGGGGAATTCAGCGAGAGCCTGACCT
ATTGCATCTCCCGCCGTGCACAGGGTGTCACGTTGCAAGACCTGCCTGAAACCGAACTGCCCGCTGTTCT
GCAGCCGGTCGCGGAGGCCATGGATGCGATCGCTGCGGCCGATCTTAGCCAGACGAGCGGGTTCGGCCCA
TTCGGACCGCAAGGAATCGGTCAATACACTACATGGCGTGATTTCATATGCGCGATTGCTGATCCCCATG
TGTATCACTGGCAAACTGTGATGGACGACACCGTCAGTGCGTCCGTCGCGCAGGCTCTCGATGAGCTGAT
GCTTTGGGCCGAGGACTGCCCCGAAGTCCGGCACCTCGTGCACGCGGATTTCGGCTCCAACAATGTCCTG
ACGGACAATGGCCGCATAACAGCGGTCATTGACTGGAGCGAGGCGATGTTCGGGGATTCCCAATACGAGG
TCGCCAACATCTTCTTCTGGAGGCCGTGGTTGGCTTGTATGGAGCAGCAGACGCGCTACTTCGAGCGGAG
GCATCCGGAGCTTGCAGGATCGCCGCGGCTCCGGGCGTATATGCTCCGCATTGGTCTTGACCAACTCTAT
CAGAGCTTGGTTGACGGCAATTTCGATGATGCAGCTTGGGCGCAGGGTCGATGCGACGCAATCGTCCGAT
CCGGAGCCGGGACTGTCGGGCGTACACAAATCGCCCGCAGAAGCGCGGCCGTCTGGACCGATGGCTGTGT
AGAAGTACTCGCCGATAGTGGAAACCGACGCCCCAGCACTCGTCCGGGATCTTGGAGGTGATGTAACATG
ATCACAAGCTGATCCCCCGAATTTCCCCGATCGTTCAAACATTTGGCAATAAAGTTTCTTAAGATTGAAT
CCTGTTGCCGGTCTTGCGATGATTATCATATAATTTCTGTTGAATTACGTTAAGCATGTAATAATTAACA
TGTAATGCATGACGTTATTTATGAGATGGGTTTTTATGATTAGAGTCCCGCAATTATACATTTAATACGC
GATAGAAAACAAAATATAGCGCGCAAACTAGGATAAATTATCGCGCGCGGTGTCATCTATGTTACTAGAT
CGGGGAATTGATCCCCCCTCGACAGCTTGCATGCCAGCTTGGGCTGCAGGTCGAGGCTAAAAAACTAATC
GCATTATCATCCCCTCGACGTACTGTACATATAACCACTGGTTTTATATACAGCAGTACTGTACATATAA
CCACTGGTTTTATATACAGCAGTCGACGTACTGTACATATAACCACTGGTTTTATATACAGCAGTACTGT
ACATATAACCACTGGTTTTATATACAGCAGTCGAGGTAAGATTAGATATGGATATGTATATGGATATGTA
TATGGTGGTAATGCCATGTAATATGCTCGACTCTAGGATCTTCGCAAGACCCTTCCTCTATATAAGGAAG
TTCATTTCATTTGGAGAGGACACGCTGAAGCTAGTCGACTCTAGCCTCGAATGGATTACAAGGACCACGA
CGGGGATTACAAGGACCACGACATTGATTACAAGGATGATGATGACAAGATGGCTCCGAAGAAGAAGAGG
AAGGTTGGCATCCACGGGGTGCCAGCTGCTGACAAGAAGTACTCGATCGGCCTCGATATTGGGACTAACT
CTGTTGGCTGGGCCGTGATCACCGACGAGTACAAGGTGCCCTCAAAGAAGTTCAAGGTCCTGGGCAACAC
CGATCGGCATTCCATCAAGAAGAATCTCATTGGCGCTCTCCTGTTCGACAGCGGCGAGACGGCTGAGGCT
ACGCGGCTCAAGCGCACCGCCCGCAGGCGGTACACGCGCAGGAAGAATCGCATCTGCTACCTGCAGGAGA
TTTTCTCCAACGAGATGGCGAAGGTTGACGATTCTTTCTTCCACAGGCTGGAGGAGTCATTCCTCGTGGA
GGAGGATAAGAAGCACGAGCGGCATCCAATCTTCGGCAACATTGTCGACGAGGTTGCCTACCACGAGAAG
TACCCTACGATCTACCATCTGCGGAAGAAGCTCGTGGACTCCACAGATAAGGCGGACCTCCGCCTGATCT
ACCTCGCTCTGGCCCACATGATTAAGTTCAGGGGCCATTTCCTGATCGAGGGGGATCTCAACCCGGACAA
TAGCGATGTTGACAAGCTGTTCATCCAGCTCGTGCAGACGTACAACCAGCTCTTCGAGGAGAACCCCATT
AATGCGTCAGGCGTCGACGCGAAGGCTATCCTGTCCGCTAGGCTCTCGAAGTCTCGGCGCCTCGAGAACC
TGATCGCCCAGCTGCCGGGCGAGAAGAAGAACGGCCTGTTCGGGAATCTCATTGCGCTCAGCCTGGGGCT
CACGCCCAACTTCAAGTCGAATTTCGATCTCGCTGAGGACGCCAAGCTGCAGCTCTCCAAGGACACATAC
GACGATGACCTGGATAACCTCCTGGCCCAGATCGGCGATCAGTACGCGGACCTGTTCCTCGCTGCCAAGA
ATCTGTCGGACGCCATCCTCCTGTCTGATATTCTCAGGGTGAACACCGAGATTACGAAGGCTCCGCTCTC
AGCCTCCATGATCAAGCGCTACGACGAGCACCATCAGGATCTGACCCTCCTGAAGGCGCTGGTCAGGCAG
CAGCTCCCCGAGAAGTACAAGGAGATCTTCTTCGATCAGTCGAAGAACGGCTACGCTGGGTACATTGACG
GCGGGGCCTCTCAGGAGGAGTTCTACAAGTTCATCAAGCCGATTCTGGAGAAGATGGACGGCACGGAGGA
GCTGCTGGTGAAGCTCAATCGCGAGGACCTCCTGAGGAAGCAGCGGACATTCGATAACGGCAGCATCCCA
CACCAGATTCATCTCGGGGAGCTGCACGCTATCCTGAGGAGGCAGGAGGACTTCTACCCTTTCCTCAAGG
ATAACCGCGAGAAGATCGAGAAGATTCTGACTTTCAGGATCCCGTACTACGTCGGCCCACTCGCTAGGGG
CAACTCCCGCTTCGCTTGGATGACCCGCAAGTCAGAGGAGACGATCACGCCGTGGAACTTCGAGGAGGTG
GTCGACAAGGGCGCTAGCGCTCAGTCGTTCATCGAGAGGATGACGAATTTCGACAAGAACCTGCCAAATG
AGAAGGTGCTCCCTAAGCACTCGCTCCTGTACGAGTACTTCACAGTCTACAACGAGCTGACTAAGGTGAA
GTATGTGACCGAGGGCATGAGGAAGCCGGCTTTCCTGTCTGGGGAGCAGAAGAAGGCCATCGTGGACCTC
CTGTTCAAGACCAACCGGAAGGTCACGGTTAAGCAGCTCAAGGAGGACTACTTCAAGAAGATTGAGTGCT
TCGATTCGGTCGAGATCTCTGGCGTTGAGGACCGCTTCAACGCCTCCCTGGGGACCTACCACGATCTCCT
GAAGATCATTAAGGATAAGGACTTCCTGGACAACGAGGAGAATGAGGATATCCTCGAGGACATTGTGCTG
ACACTCACTCTGTTCGAGGACCGGGAGATGATCGAGGAGCGCCTGAAGACTTACGCCCATCTCTTCGATG
ACAAGGTCATGAAGCAGCTCAAGAGGAGGAGGTACACCGGCTGGGGGAGGCTGAGCAGGAAGCTCATCAA
CGGCATTCGGGACAAGCAGTCCGGGAAGACGATCCTCGACTTCCTGAAGAGCGATGGCTTCGCGAACCGC
AATTTCATGCAGCTGATTCACGATGACAGCCTCACATTCAAGGAGGATATCCAGAAGGCTCAGGTGAGCG
GCCAGGGGGACTCGCTGCACGAGCATATCGCGAACCTCGCTGGCTCGCCAGCTATCAAGAAGGGGATTCT
GCAGACCGTGAAGGTTGTGGACGAGCTGGTGAAGGTCATGGGCAGGCACAAGCCTGAGAACATCGTCATT
GAGATGGCCCGGGAGAATCAGACCACGCAGAAGGGCCAGAAGAACTCACGCGAGAGGATGAAGAGGATCG
AGGAGGGCATTAAGGAGCTGGGGTCCCAGATCCTCAAGGAGCACCCGGTGGAGAACACGCAGCTGCAGAA
TGAGAAGCTCTACCTGTACTACCTCCAGAATGGCCGCGATATGTATGTGGACCAGGAGCTGGATATTAAC
AGGCTCAGCGATTACGACGTCGATCATATCGTTCCACAGTCATTCCTGAAGGATGACTCCATTGACAACA
AGGTCCTCACCAGGTCGGACAAGAACCGGGGCAAGTCTGATAATGTTCCTTCAGAGGAGGTCGTTAAGAA
GATGAAGAACTACTGGCGCCAGCTCCTGAATGCCAAGCTGATCACGCAGCGGAAGTTCGATAACCTCACA
AAGGCTGAGAGGGGCGGGCTCTCTGAGCTGGACAAGGCGGGCTTCATCAAGAGGCAGCTGGTCGAGACAC
GGCAGATCACTAAGCACGTTGCGCAGATTCTCGACTCACGGATGAACACTAAGTACGATGAGAATGACAA
GCTGATCCGCGAGGTGAAGGTCATCACCCTGAAGTCAAAGCTCGTCTCCGACTTCAGGAAGGATTTCCAG
TTCTACAAGGTTCGGGAGATCAACAATTACCACCATGCCCATGACGCGTACCTGAACGCGGTGGTCGGCA
CAGCTCTGATCAAGAAGTACCCAAAGCTCGAGAGCGAGTTCGTGTACGGGGACTACAAGGTTTACGATGT
GAGGAAGATGATCGCCAAGTCGGAGCAGGAGATTGGCAAGGCTACCGCCAAGTACTTCTTCTACTCTAAC
ATTATGAATTTCTTCAAGACAGAGATCACTCTGGCCAATGGCGAGATCCGGAAGCGCCCCCTCATCGAGA
CGAACGGCGAGACGGGGGAGATCGTGTGGGACAAGGGCAGGGATTTCGCGACCGTCAGGAAGGTTCTCTC
CATGCCACAAGTGAATATCGTCAAGAAGACAGAGGTCCAGACTGGCGGGTTCTCTAAGGAGTCAATTCTG
CCTAAGCGGAACAGCGACAAGCTCATCGCCCGCAAGAAGGACTGGGATCCGAAGAAGTACGGCGGGTTCG
ACAGCCCCACTGTGGCCTACTCGGTCCTGGTTGTGGCGAAGGTTGAGAAGGGCAAGTCCAAGAAGCTCAA
GAGCGTGAAGGAGCTGCTGGGGATCACGATTATGGAGCGCTCCAGCTTCGAGAAGAACCCGATCGATTTC
CTGGAGGCGAAGGGCTACAAGGAGGTGAAGAAGGACCTGATCATTAAGCTCCCCAAGTACTCACTCTTCG
AGCTGGAGAACGGCAGGAAGCGGATGCTGGCTTCCGCTGGCGAGCTGCAGAAGGGGAACGAGCTGGCTCT
GCCGTCCAAGTATGTGAACTTCCTCTACCTGGCCTCCCACTACGAGAAGCTCAAGGGCAGCCCCGAGGAC
AACGAGCAGAAGCAGCTGTTCGTCGAGCAGCACAAGCATTACCTCGACGAGATCATTGAGCAGATTTCCG
AGTTCTCCAAGCGCGTGATCCTGGCCGACGCGAATCTGGATAAGGTCCTCTCCGCGTACAACAAGCACCG
CGACAAGCCAATCAGGGAGCAGGCTGAGAATATCATTCATCTCTTCACCCTGACGAACCTCGGCGCCCCT
GCTGCTTTCAAGTACTTCGACACAACTATCGATCGCAAGAGGTACACAAGCACTAAGGAGGTCCTGGACG
CGACCCTCATCCACCAGTCGATTACCGGCCTCTACGAGACGCGCATCGACCTGTCTCAGCTCGGGGGCGA
CAAGCGGCCAGCGGCGACGAAGAAGGCGGGGCAGGCGAAGAAGAAGAAGTGAATTATCAGAGTGGTGGTG
GGCCCATAACCCACAGGTCCGCTCTGATATCGAGAGAGCTTTCGTTCGTATCATCGGTTTCGACAACGTT
CGTCAAGTTCAATGCATCAGTTTCATTGCGCACACACCAGAATCCTACTGAGTTTGAGTATTATGGCATT
GGGAAAACTGTTTTTCTTGTACCATTTGTTGTGCTTGTAATTTACTGTGTTTTTTATTCGGTTTTCGCTA
TCGAACTGTGAAATGGAAATGGATGGAGAAGAGTTAATGAATGATATGGTCCTTTTGTTCATTCTCAAAT
TAATATTATTTGTTTTTTCTCTTATTTGTTGTGTGTTGAATTTGAAATTATAAGAGATATGCAAACATTT
TGTTTTGAGTAAAAATGTGTCAAATCGTGGCCTCTAATGACCGAAGTTAATATGAGGAGTAAAACACTTG
TAGTTGTACCATTATGCTTATTCACTAGGCAACAAATATATTTTCAGACCTAGAAAAGCTGCAAATGTTA
CTGAATACAAGTATGTCCTCTTGTGTTTTAGACATTTATGAACTTTCCTTTATGTAATTTTCCAGAATCC
TTGTCAGATTCTAATCATTGCTTTATAATTATAGTTATACTCATGGATTTGTAGTTGAGTATGAAAATAT
TTTTTAATGCATTTTATGACTTGCCAATTGATTGACAACGTCGAGGCGCGCCAAGCTATCAACAAGTTTG
TACAAAAAAGCAGGCTCCACCATGGGAACCAATTCAGTCGACTGGATCCGGTACCGAATTCGCTTACTAA
AAGCCAGATAACAGTATGCGTATTTGCGCGCTGATTTTTGCGGTATAAGAATATATACTGATATGTATAC
CCGAAGTATGTCAAAAAGAGGTGTGCTTCTAGACCCAGCTTTCTTGTACAAAGTGGTTGATAATTCTTAA
TTAACTAGTCGATCCAGGCCTCCCAGCTTTCGTCCGTATCATCGGTTTCGACAACGTTCGTCAAGTTCAA
TGCATCAGTTTCATTGCCCACACACCAGAATCCTACTAAGTTTGAGTATTATGGCATTGGAAAAGCTGTT
TTCTTCTATCATTTGTTCTGCTTGTAATTTACTGTGTTCTTTCAGTTTTTGTTTTCGGACATCAAAATGC
AAATGGATGGATAAGAGTTAATAAATGATATGGTCCTTTTGTTCATTCTCAAATTATTATTATCTGTTGT
TTTTACTTTAATGGGTTGAATTTAAGTAAGAAAGGAACTAACAGTGTGATATTAAGGTGCAATGTTAGAC
ATATAAAACAGTCTTTCACCTCTCTTTGGTTATGTCTTGAATTGGTTTGTTTCTTCACTTATCTGTGTAA
TCAAGTTTACTATGAGTCTATGATCAAGTAATTATGCAATCAAGTTAAGTACAGTATAGGCTTTTTGTGT
CGAGGGGGTACCGAGTCGAGGAATTCACTGGCCGTCGTTTTACAACGTCGTGACTGGGAAAACCCTGGCG
TTACCCAACTTAATCGCCTTGCAGCACATCCCCCTTTCGCCAGCTGGCGTAATAGCGAAGAGGCCCGCAC
CGATCGCCCTTCCCAACAGTTGCGCAGCCTGAATGGCGGGTACCGAGCTCGAATTCAATTCGGCGTTAAT
TCAGTACATTAAAAACGTCCGCAATGTGTTATTAAGTTGTCTAAGCGTCAATTTGTTTACACCACAATAT
ATCCTGCCACCAGCCAGCCAACAGCTCCCCGACCGGCAGCTCGGCACAAAATCACCACTCGATACAGGCA
GCCCATCAGTCCGGGACGGCGTCAGCGGGAGAGCCGTTGTAAGGCGGCAGACTTTGCTCATGTTACCGAT
GCTATTCGGAAGAACGGCAACTAAGCTGCCGGGTTTGAAACACGGATGATCTCGCGGAGGGTAGCATGTT
GATTGTAACGATGACAGAGCGTTGCTGCCTGTGATCAATTCGGGCACGAACCCAGTGGACATAAGCCTGT
TCGGTTCGTAAGCTGTAATGCAAGTAGCGTATGCGCTCACGCAACTGGTCCAGAACCTTGACCGAACGCA
GCGGTGGTAACGGCGCAGTGGCGGTTTTCATGGCTTGTTATGACTGTTTTTTTGGGGTACAGTCTATGCC
TCGGGCATCCAAGCAGCAAGCGCGTTACGCCGTGGGTCGATGTTTGATGTTATGGAGCAGCAACGATGTT
ACGCAGCAGGGCAGTCGCCCTAAAACAAAGTTAAACATCATGGGGGAAGCGGTGATCGCCGAAGTATCGA
CTCAACTATCAGAGGTAGTTGGCGTCATCGAGCGCCATCTCGAACCGACGTTGCTGGCCGTACATTTGTA
CGGCTCCGCAGTGGATGGCGGCCTGAAGCCACACAGTGATATTGATTTGCTGGTTACGGTGACCGTAAGG
CTTGATGAAACAACGCGGCGAGCTTTGATCAACGACCTTTTGGAAACTTCGGCTTCCCCTGGAGAGAGCG
AGATTCTCCGCGCTGTAGAAGTCACCATTGTTGTGCACGACGACATCATTCCGTGGCGTTATCCAGCTAA
GCGCGAACTGCAATTTGGAGAATGGCAGCGCAATGACATTCTTGCAGGTATCTTCGAGCCAGCCACGATC
GACATTGATCTGGCTATCTTGCTGACAAAAGCAAGAGAACATAGCGTTGCCTTGGTAGGTCCAGCGGCGG
AGGAACTCTTTGATCCGGTTCCTGAACAGGATCTATTTGAGGCGCTAAATGAAACCTTAACGCTATGGAA
CTCGCCGCCCGACTGGGCTGGCGATGAGCGAAATGTAGTGCTTACGTTGTCCCGCATTTGGTACAGCGCA
GTAACCGGCAAAATCGCGCCGAAGGATGTCGCTGCCGACTGGGCAATGGAGCGCCTGCCGGCCCAGTATC
AGCCCGTCATACTTGAAGCTAGACAGGCTTATCTTGGACAAGAAGAAGATCGCTTGGCCTCGCGCGCAGA
TCAGTTGGAAGAATTTGTCCACTACGTGAAAGGCGAGATCACCAAGGTAGTCGGCAAATAATGTCTAGCT
AGAAATTCGTTCAAGCCGACGCCGCTTCGCGGCGCGGCTTAACTCAAGCGTTAGATGCACTAAGCACATA
ATTGCTCACAGCCAAACTATCAGGTCAAGTCTGCTTTTATTATTTTTAAGCGTGCATAATAAGCCCTACA
CAAATTGGGAGATATATCATGCATGACCAAAATCCCTTAACGTGAGTTTTCGTTCCACTGAGCGTCAGAC
CCCGTAGAAAAGATCAAAGGATCTTCTTGAGATCCTTTTTTTCTGCGCGTAATCTGCTGCTTGCAAACAA
AAAAACCACCGCTACCAGCGGTGGTTTGTTTGCCGGATCAAGAGCTACCAACTCTTTTTCCGAAGGTAAC
TGGCTTCAGCAGAGCGCAGATACCAAATACTGTCCTTCTAGTGTAGCCGTAGTTAGGCCACCACTTCAAG
AACTCTGTAGCACCGCCTACATACCTCGCTCTGCTAATCCTGTTACCAGTGGCTGCTGCCAGTGGCGATA
AGTCGTGTCTTACCGGGTTGGACTCAAGACGATAGTTACCGGATAAGGCGCAGCGGTCGGGCTGAACGGG
GGGTTCGTGCACACAGCCCAGCTTGGAGCGAACGACCTACACCGAACTGAGATACCTACAGCGTGAGCTA
TGAGAAAGCGCCACGCTTCCCGAAGGGAGAAAGGCGGACAGGTATCCGGTAAGCGGCAGGGTCGGAACAG
GAGAGCGCACGAGGGAGCTTCCAGGGGGAAACGCCTGGTATCTTTATAGTCCTGTCGGGTTTCGCCACCT
CTGACTTGAGCGTCGATTTTTGTGATGCTCGTCAGGGGGGCGGAGCCTATGGAAAAACGCCAGCAACGCG
GCCTTTTTACGGTTCCTGGCCTTTTGCTGGCCTTTTGCTCACATGTTCTTTCCTGCGTTATCCCCTGATT
CTGTGGATAACCGTATTACCGCCTTTGAGTGAGCTGATACCGCTCGCCGCAGCCGAACGACCGAGCGCAG
CGAGTCAGTGAGCGAGGAAGCGGAAGAGCGCCTGATGCGGTATTTTCTCCTTACGCATCTGTGCGGTATT
TCACACCGCATATGGTGCACTCTCAGTACAATCTGCTCTGATGCCGCATAGTTAAGCCAGTATACACTCC
GCTATCGCTACGTGACTGGGTCATGGCTGCGCCCCGACACCCGCCAACACCCGCTGACGCGCCCTGACGG
GCTTGTCTGCTCCCGGCATCCGCTTACAGACAAGCTGTGACCGTCTCCGGGAGCTGCATGTGTCAGAGGT
TTTCACCGTCATCACCGAAACGCGCGAGGCAGGGTGCCTTGATGTGGGCGCCGGCGGTCGAGTGGCGACG
GCGCGGCTTGTCCGCGCCCTGGTAGATTGCCTGGCCGTAGGCCAGCCATTTTTGAGCGGCCAGCGGCCGC
GATAGGCCGACGCGAAGCGGCGGGGCGTAGGGAGCGCAGCGACCGAAGGGTAGGCGCTTTTTGCAGCTCT
TCGGCTGTGCGCTGGCCAGACAGTTATGCACAGGCCAGGCGGGTTTTAAGAGTTTTAATAAGTTTTAAAG
AGTTTTAGGCGGAAAAATCGCCTTTTTTCTCTTTTATATCAGTCACTTACATGTGTGACCGGTTCCCAAT
GTACGGCTTTGGGTTCCCAATGTACGGGTTCCGGTTCCCAATGTACGGCTTTGGGTTCCCAATGTACGTG
CTATCCACAGGAAAGAGACCTTTTCGACCTTTTTCCCCTGCTAGGGCAATTTGCCCTAGCATCTGCTCCG
TACATTAGGAACCGGCGGATGCTTCGCCCTCGATCAGGTTGCGGTAGCGCATGACTAGGATCGGGCCAGC
CTGCCCCGCCTCCTCCTTCAAATCGTACTCCGGCAGGTCATTTGACCCGATCAGCTTGCGCACGGTGAAA
CAGAACTTCTTGAACTCTCCGGCGCTGCCACTGCGTTCGTAGATCGTCTTGAACAACCATCTGGCTTCTG
CCTTGCCTGCGGCGCGGCGTGCCAGGCGGTAGAGAAAACGGCCGATGCCGGGATCGATCAAAAAGTAATC
GGGGTGAACCGTCAGCACGTCCGGGTTCTTGCCTTCTGTGATCTCGCGGTACATCCAATCAGCTAGCTCG
ATCTCGATGTACTCCGGCCGCCCGGTTTCGCTCTTTACGATCTTGTAGCGGCTAATCAAGGCTTCACCCT
CGGATACCGTCACCAGGCGGCCGTTCTTGGCCTTCTTCGTACGCTGCATGGCAACGTGCGTGGTGTTTAA
CCGAATGCAGGTTTCTACCAGGTCGTCTTTCTGCTTTCCGCCATCGGCTCGCCGGCAGAACTTGAGTACG
TCCGCAACGTGTGGACGGAACACGCGGCCGGGCTTGTCTCCCTTCCCTTCCCGGTATCGGTTCATGGATT
CGGTTAGATGGGAAACCGCCATCAGTACCAGGTCGTAATCCCACACACTGGCCATGCCGGCCGGCCCTGC
GGAAACCTCTACGTGCCCGTCTGGAAGCTCGTAGCGGATCACCTCGCCAGCTCGTCGGTCACGCTTCGAC
AGACGGAAAACGGCCACGTCCATGATGCTGCGACTATCGCGGGTGCCCACGTCATAGAGCATCGGAACGA
AAAAATCTGGTTGCTCGTCGCCCTTGGGCGGCTTCCTAATCGACGGCGCACCGGCTGCCGGCGGTTGCCG
GGATTCTTTGCGGATTCGATCAGCGGCCGCTTGCCACGATTCACCGGGGCGTGCTTCTGCCTCGATGCGT
TGCCGCTGGGCGGCCTGCGCGGCCTTCAACTTCTCCACCAGGTCATCACCCAGCGCCGCGCCGATTTGTA
CCGGGCCGGATGGTTTGCGACCGCTCACGCCGATTCCTCGGGCTTGGGGGTTCCAGTGCCATTGCAGGGC
CGGCAGACAACCCAGCCGCTTACGCCTGGCCAACCGCCCGTTCCTCCACACATGGGGCATTCCACGGCGT
CGGTGCCTGGTTGTTCTTGATTTTCCATGCCGCCTCCTTTAGCCGCTAAAATTCATCTACTCATTTATTC
ATTTGCTCATTTACTCTGGTAGCTGCGCGATGTATTCAGATAGCAGCTCGGTAATGGTCTTGCCTTGGCG
TACCGCGTACATCTTCAGCTTGGTGTGATCCTCCGCCGGCAACTGAAAGTTGACCCGCTTCATGGCTGGC
GTGTCTGCCAGGCTGGCCAACGTTGCAGCCTTGCTGCTGCGTGCGCTCGGACGGCCGGCACTTAGCGTGT
TTGTGCTTTTGCTCATTTTCTCTTTACCTCATTAACTCAAATGAGTTTTGATTTAATTTCAGCGGCCAGC
GCCTGGACCTCGCGGGCAGCGTCGCCCTCGGGTTCTGATTCAAGAACGGTTGTGCCGGCGGCGGCAGTGC
CTGGGTAGCTCACGCGCTGCGTGATACGGGACTCAAGAATGGGCAGCTCGTACCCGGCCAGCGCCTCGGC
AACCTCACCGCCGATGCGCGTGCCTTTGATCGCCCGCGACACGACAAAGGCCGCTTGTAGCCTTCCATCC
GTGACCTCAATGCGCTGCTTAACCAGCTCCACCAGGTCGGCGGTGGCCCATATGTCGTAAGGGCTTGGCT
GCACCGGAATCAGCACGAAGTCGGCTGCCTTGATCGCGGACACAGCCAAGTCCGCCGCCTGGGGCGCTCC
GTCGATCACTACGAAGTCGCGCCGGCCGATGGCCTTCACGTCGCGGTCAATCGTCGGGCGGTCGATGCCG
ACAACGGTTAGCGGTTGATCTTCCCGCACGGCCGCCCAATCGCGGGCACTGCCCTGGGGATCGGAATCGA
CTAACAGAACATCGGCCCCGGCGAGTTGCAGGGCGCGGGCTAGATGGGTTGCGATGGTCGTCTTGCCTGA
CCCGCCTTTCTGGTTAAGTACAGCGATAACCTTCATGCGTTCCCCTTGCGTATTTGTTTATTTACTCATC
GCATCATATACGCAGCGACCGCATGACGCAAGCTGTTTTACTCAAATACACATCACCTTTTTAGACGGCG
GCGCTCGGTTTCTTCAGCGGCCAAGCTGGCCGGCCAGGCCGCCAGCTTGGCATCAGACAAACCGGCCAGG
ATTTCATGCAGCCGCACGGTTGAGACGTGCGCGGGCGGCTCGAACACGTACCCGGCCGCGATCATCTCCG
CCTCGATCTCTTCGGTAATGAAAAACGGTTCGTCCTGGCCGTCCTGGTGCGGTTTCATGCTTGTTCCTCT
TGGCGTTCATTCTCGGCGGCCGCCAGGGCGTCGGCCTCGGTCAATGCGTCCTCACGGAAGGCACCGCGCC
GCCTGGCCTCGGTGGGCGTCACTTCCTCGCTGCGCTCAAGTGCGCGGTACAGGGTCGAGCGATGCACGCC
AAGCAGTGCAGCCGCCTCTTTCACGGTGCGGCCTTCCTGGTCGATCAGCTCGCGGGCGTGCGCGATCTGT
GCCGGGGTGAGGGTAGGGCGGGGGCCAAACTTCACGCCTCGGGCCTTGGCGGCCTCGCGCCCGCTCCGGG
TGCGGTCGATGATTAGGGAACGCTCGAACTCGGCAATGCCGGCGAACACGGTCAACACCATGCGGCCGGC
CGGCGTGGTGGTGTCGGCCCACGGCTCTGCCAGGCTACGCAGGCCCGCGCCGGCCTCCTGGATGCGCTCG
GCAATGTCCAGTAGGTCGCGGGTGCTGCGGGCCAGGCGGTCTAGCCTGGTCACTGTCACAACGTCGCCAG
GGCGTAGGTGGTCAAGCATCCTGGCCAGCTCCGGGCGGTCGCGCCTGGTGCCGGTGATCTTCTCGGAAAA
CAGCTTGGTGCAGCCGGCCGCGTGCAGTTCGGCCCGTTGGTTGGTCAAGTCCTGGTCGTCGGTGCTGACG
CGGGCATAGCCCAGCAGGCCAGCGGCGGCGCTCTTGTTCATGGCGTAATGTCTCCGGTTCTAGTCGCAAG
TATTCTACTTTATGCGACTAAAACACGCGACAAGAAAACGCCAGGAAAAGGGCAGGGCGGCAGCCTGTCG
CGTAACTTAGGACTTGTGCGACATGTCGTTTTCAGAAGACGGCTGCACTGAACGTCAGAAGCCGACTGCA
CTATAGCAGCGGAGGGGTTGGATCAAAGTACTTTAAAGTACTTTAAAGTACTTTAAAGTACTTTGATCCC
GAGGGGAACCCTGTGGTTGGCATGCACATACAAATGGACGAACGGATAAACCTTTTCACGCCCTTTTAAA
TATCCGATTATTCTAATAAACGCTCTTTTCTCTTAGGTTTACCCGCCAATATATCCTGTCAAACACTGAT
AGTTTAAACTGAAGGCGGGAAACGACAATCTGATCCAAGCTCAAGCTAAGCTTGCATGCCTGCAGGATAT
CGTGGATCCAAGCTTGCCACGTGCCGCCACGTGCCGCCACGTGCCGCCACGTGCCTCTAGAGGATCCATC
TCCACTGACGTAAGGGATGACGCACAATCCCACTATCCTTCGCAAGACCCTTCCTCTATATAAGGAAGTT
CATTTCATTTGGAGAGGACACGCTGGGATCCCCAATTCCGGGCGGAATGAAAGCGTTAACGGCCAGGCAA
CAAGAGGTGTTTGATCTCATCCGTGATCACATCAGCCAGACAGGTATGCCGCCGACGCGTGCGGAAATCG
CGCAGCGTTTGGGGTTCCGTTCCCCAAACGCGGCTGAAGAACATCTGAAGGCGCTGGCACGCAAAGGCGT
TATTGAAATTGTTTCCGGCGCATCACGCGGGATTCGTCTGTTGCAGGAAGAGGAAGAAGGGTTGCCGCTG
GTAGGTCGTGTGGCTGCCGGTGAACCGTCGAGCGCCCCCCCGACCGATGTCAGCCTGGGGGACGAGCTCC
ACTTAGACGGCGAGGACGTGGCGATGGCGCATGCCGACGCGCTAGACGATTTCGATCTGGACATGTTGGG
GGACGGGGATTCCCCGGGTCCGGGATTTACCCCCCACGACTCCGCCCCCTACGGCGCTCTGGATATGGCC
GACTTCGAGTTTGAGCAGATGTTTACCGATGCCCTTGGAATTGACGAGTACGGTGGGGATCCGTCTGCTG
GAGACATGAGAGCTGCCAACCTTTGGCCAAGCCCGCTCATGATCAAACGCTCTAAGAAGAACAGCCTGGC
CTTGTCCCTGACGGCCGACCAGATGGTCAGTGCCTTGTTGGATGCTGAGCCCCCCATACTCTATTCCGAG
TATGATCCTACCAGACCCTTCAGTGAAGCTTCGATGATGGGCTTACTGACCAACCTGGCAGACAGGGAGC
TGGTTCACATGATCAACTGGGCGAAGAGGGTGCCAGGCTTTGTGGATTTGACCCTCCATGATCAGGTCCA
CCTTCTAGAATGTGCCTGGCTAGAGATCCTGATGATTGGTCTCGTCTGGCGCTCCATGGAGCACCCAGGG
AAGCTACTGTTTGCTCCTAACTTGCTCTTGGACAGGAACCAGGGAAAATGTGTAGAGGGCATGGTGGAGA
TCTTCGACATGCTGCTGGCTACATCATCTCGGTTCCGCATGATGAATCTGCAGGGAGAGGAGTTTGTGTG
CCTCAAATCTATTATTTTGCTTAATTCTGGAGTGTACACATTTCTGTCCAGCACCCTGAAGTCTCTGGAA
GAGAAGGACCATATCCACCGAGTCCTGGACAAGATCACAGACACTTTGATCCACCTGATGGCCAAGGCAG
GCCTGACCCTGCAGCAGCAGCACCAGCGGCTGGCCCAGCTCCTCCTCATCCTCTCCCACATCAGGCACAT
GAGTAACAAAGGCATGGAGCATCTGTACAGCATGAAGTGCAAGAACGTGGTGCCCCTCTATGACCTGCTG
CTGGAGATGCTGGACGCCCACCGCCTACATGCGCCCACTAGCCGTGGAGGGGCATCCGTGGAGGAGACGG
ACCAAAGCCACTTGGCCACTGCGGGCTCTACTTCATCGCATTCCTTGCAAAAGTATTACATCACGGGGGA
GGCAGAGGGTTTCCCTGCCACAGTCTGAGAGCTCCCTGGCGGAATTCCCAGAGATGTTAGCTGAAATCAT
CACTAATCAGATACCAAAATATTCAAATGGAAATATCAAAAAGCTTCTGTTTCATCAAAAATGACTCGAC
CTAACTGAGTAAGCTAGCTTGTTCGAGTATTATGGCATTGGGAAAACTGTTTTTCTTGTACCATTTGTTG
TGCTTGTAATTTACTGTGTTTTTTATTCGGTTTTCGCTATCGAACTGTGAAATGGAAATGGATGGAGAAG
AGTTAATGAATGATATGGTCCTTTTGTTCATTCTCAAATTAATATTATTTGTTTTTTCTCTTATTTGTTG
TGTGTTGAATTTGAAATTATAAGAGATATGCAAACATTTTGTTTTGAGTAAAAATGTGTCAAATCGTGGC
CTCTAATGACCGAAGTTAATATGAGGAGTAAAACACTAGATCCCCAAACAAGCTTGAAACTGAAGGCGGG
AAACGACAATCTGATCATGAGCGGAGAATTAAGGGAGTCACGTTATGACCCCCGCCGATGACGCGGGACA
AGCCGTTTTACGTTTGGAACTGACAGAACCGCAACGTTGAAGGAGCCACTCAGCCGCGGGTTTCTGGAGT
TTAATGAGCTAAGCACATACGTCAGAAACCATTATTGCGCGTTCAAAAGTCGCCTAAGGTCACTATCAGC
TAGCAAATATTTCTTGTCAAAAATGCTCCACTGACGTTCCATAAATTCCCCTCGGTATCCAATTAGAGTC
TCATATTCACTCTCAATCCAAATAATCTGCACCGGATCCGCTAGAGGATCTCGACCTGCAAGATCCCGGG
GGGCAATGAGATATGAAAAAGCCTGAACTCACCGCGACGTCTGTCGAGAAGTTTCTGATCGAAAAGTTCG
ACAGCGTCTCCGACCTGATGCAGCTCTCGGAGGGCGAAGAATCTCGTGCTTTCAGCTTCGATGTAGGAGG
GCGTGGATATGTCCTGCGGGTAAATAGCTGCGCCGATGGTTTCTACAAAGATCGTTATGTTTATCGG
